>Addgene plasmid #76156 | DLG3 gRNA (BRDN0001147306) | addgene full sequence | sequence record 185296 | Addgene Assembled Sequence
CCCGGGTGCAAAGATGGATAAAGTTTTAAACAGAGAGGAATCTTTGCAGCTAATGGACCTTCTAGGTCTT
GAAAGGAGTGGGAATTGGCTCCGGTGCCCGTCAGTGGGCAGAGCGCACATCGCCCACAGTCCCCGAGAAG
TTGGGGGGAGGGGTCGGCAATTGATCCGGTGCCTAGAGAAGGTGGCGCGGGGTAAACTGGGAAAGTGATG
TCGTGTACTGGCTCCGCCTTTTTCCCGAGGGTGGGGGAGAACCGTATATAAGTGCAGTAGTCGCCGTGAA
CGTTCTTTTTCGCAACGGGTTTGCCGCCAGAACACAGGTAAGTGCCGTGTGTGGTTCCCGCGGGCCTGGC
CTCTTTACGGGTTATGGCCCTTGCGTGCCTTGAATTACTTCCACCTGGCTGCAGTACGTGATTCTTGATC
CCGAGCTTCGGGTTGGAAGTGGGTGGGAGAGTTCGAGGCCTTGCGCTTAAGGAGCCCCTTCGCCTCGTGC
TTGAGTTGAGGCCTGGCCTGGGCGCTGGGGCCGCCGCGTGCGAATCTGGTGGCACCTTCGCGCCTGTCTC
GCTGCTTTCGATAAGTCTCTAGCCATTTAAAATTTTTGATGACCTGCTGCGACGCTTTTTTTCTGGCAAG
ATAGTCTTGTAAATGCGGGCCAAGATCTGCACACTGGTATTTCGGTTTTTGGGGCCGCGGGCGGCGACGG
GGCCCGTGCGTCCCAGCGCACATGTTCGGCGAGGCGGGGCCTGCGAGCGCGGCCACCGAGAATCGGACGG
GGGTAGTCTCAAGCTGGCCGGCCTGCTCTGGTGCCTGGCCTCGCGCCGCCGTGTATCGCCCCGCCCTGGG
CGGCAAGGCTGGCCCGGTCGGCACCAGTTGCGTGAGCGGAAAGATGGCCGCTTCCCGGCCCTGCTGCAGG
GAGCTCAAAATGGAGGACGCGGCGCTCGGGAGAGCGGGCGGGTGAGTCACCCACACAAAGGAAAAGGGCC
TTTCCGTCCTCAGCCGTCGCTTCATGTGACTCCACGGAGTACCGGGCGCCGTCCAGGCACCTCGATTAGT
TCTCGAGCTTTTGGAGTACGTCGTCTTTAGGTTGGGGGGAGGGGTTTTATGCGATGGAGTTTCCCCACAC
TGAGTGGGTGGAGACTGAAGTTAGGCCAGCTTGGCACTTGATGTAATTCTCCTTGGAATTTGCCCTTTTT
GAGTTTGGATCTTGGTTCATTCTCAAGCCTCAGACAGTGGTTCAAAGTTTTTTTCTTCCATTTCAGGTGT
CGTGACGTACGGCCACCATGACCGAGTACAAGCCCACGGTGCGCCTCGCCACCCGCGACGACGTCCCCAG
GGCCGTACGCACCCTCGCCGCCGCGTTCGCCGACTACCCCGCCACGCGCCACACCGTCGATCCGGACCGC
CACATCGAGCGGGTCACCGAGCTGCAAGAACTCTTCCTCACGCGCGTCGGGCTCGACATCGGCAAGGTGT
GGGTCGCGGACGACGGCGCCGCCGTGGCGGTCTGGACCACGCCGGAGAGCGTCGAAGCGGGGGCGGTGTT
CGCCGAGATCGGCCCGCGCATGGCCGAGTTGAGCGGTTCCCGGCTGGCCGCGCAGCAACAGATGGAAGGC
CTCCTGGCGCCGCACCGGCCCAAGGAGCCCGCGTGGTTCCTGGCCACCGTCGGAGTCTCGCCCGACCACC
AGGGCAAGGGTCTGGGCAGCGCCGTCGTGCTCCCCGGAGTGGAGGCGGCCGAGCGCGCCGGGGTGCCCGC
CTTCCTGGAGACCTCCGCGCCCCGCAACCTCCCCTTCTACGAGCGGCTCGGCTTCACCGTCACCGCCGAC
GTCGAGGTGCCCGAAGGACCGCGCACCTGGTGCATGACCCGCAAGCCCGGTGCCTGAACGCGTTAAGTCG
ACAATCAACCTCTGGATTACAAAATTTGTGAAAGATTGACTGGTATTCTTAACTATGTTGCTCCTTTTAC
GCTATGTGGATACGCTGCTTTAATGCCTTTGTATCATGCTATTGCTTCCCGTATGGCTTTCATTTTCTCC
TCCTTGTATAAATCCTGGTTGCTGTCTCTTTATGAGGAGTTGTGGCCCGTTGTCAGGCAACGTGGCGTGG
TGTGCACTGTGTTTGCTGACGCAACCCCCACTGGTTGGGGCATTGCCACCACCTGTCAGCTCCTTTCCGG
GACTTTCGCTTTCCCCCTCCCTATTGCCACGGCGGAACTCATCGCCGCCTGCCTTGCCCGCTGCTGGACA
GGGGCTCGGCTGTTGGGCACTGACAATTCCGTGGTGTTGTCGGGGAAATCATCGTCCTTTCCTTGGCTGC
TCGCCTGTGTTGCCACCTGGATTCTGCGCGGGACGTCCTTCTGCTACGTCCCTTCGGCCCTCAATCCAGC
GGACCTTCCTTCCCGCGGCCTGCTGCCGGCTCTGCGGCCTCTTCCGCGTCTTCGCCTTCGCCCTCAGACG
AGTCGGATCTCCCTTTGGGCCGCCTCCCCGCGTCGACTTTAAGACCAATGACTTACAAGGCAGCTGTAGA
TCTTAGCCACTTTTTAAAAGAAAAGGGGGGACTGGAAGGGCTAATTCACTCCCAACGAAGACAAGATCTG
CTTTTTGCTTGTACTGGGTCTCTCTGGTTAGACCAGATCTGAGCCTGGGAGCTCTCTGGCTAACTAGGGA
ACCCACTGCTTAAGCCTCAATAAAGCTTGCCTTGAGTGCTTCAAGTAGTGTGTGCCCGTCTGTTGTGTGA
CTCTGGTAACTAGAGATCCCTCAGACCCTTTTAGTCAGTGTGGAAAATCTCTAGCAGTACGTATAGTAGT
TCATGTCATCTTATTATTCAGTATTTATAACTTGCAAAGAAATGAATATCAGAGAGTGAGAGGAACTTGT
TTATTGCAGCTTATAATGGTTACAAATAAAGCAATAGCATCACAAATTTCACAAATAAAGCATTTTTTTC
ACTGCATTCTAGTTGTGGTTTGTCCAAACTCATCAATGTATCTTATCATGTCTGGCTCTAGCTATCCCGC
CCCTAACTCCGCCCATCCCGCCCCTAACTCCGCCCAGTTCCGCCCATTCTCCGCCCCATGGCTGACTAAT
TTTTTTTATTTATGCAGAGGCCGAGGCCGCCTCGGCCTCTGAGCTATTCCAGAAGTAGTGAGGAGGCTTT
TTTGGAGGCCTAGGGACGTACCCAATTCGCCCTATAGTGAGTCGTATTACGCGCGCTCACTGGCCGTCGT
TTTACAACGTCGTGACTGGGAAAACCCTGGCGTTACCCAACTTAATCGCCTTGCAGCACATCCCCCTTTC
GCCAGCTGGCGTAATAGCGAAGAGGCCCGCACCGATCGCCCTTCCCAACAGTTGCGCAGCCTGAATGGCG
AATGGG
[124 nt withheld, positions 3367-3490]
C
[91 nt withheld, positions 3492-3582]
A
[49 nt withheld, positions 3584-3632]
CCTTTGACGTTGGAGTCCACGTTCTTT
[37 nt withheld, positions 3660-3696]
ACCCTATCTCGGTCTATTCTTTTGATTTATAAGGGATTTTGCCGATTTCGGCCTATTGGTTAAAAAATGA
GCTGATTTAACAAAAATTTAACGCGAATTTTAACAAAATATTAACGCTTACAATTTAGGTGGCACTTTTC
GGGGAAATGTGCGCGGAACCCCTATTTGTTTATTTTTCTAAATACATTCAAATATGTATCCGCTCATGAG
ACAATAACCCTGATAAATGCTTCAATAATATTGAAAAAGGAAGAGTATGAGTATTCAACATTTCCGTGTC
GCCCTTATTCCCTTTTTTGCGGCATTTTGCCTTCCTGTTTTTGCTCACCCAGAAACGCTGGTGAAAGTAA
AAGATGCTGAAGATCAGTTGGGTGCACGAGTGGGTTACATCGAACTGGATCTCAACAGCGGTAAGATCCT
TGAGAGTTTTCGCCCCGAAGAACGTTTTCCAATGATGAGCACTTTTAAAGTTCTGCTATGTGGCGCGGTA
TTATCCCGTATTGACGCCGGGCAAGAGCAACTCGGTCGCCGCATACACTATTCTCAGAATGACTTGGTTG
AGTACTCACCAGTCACAGAAAAGCATCTTACGGATGGCATGACAGTAAGAGAATTATGCAGTGCTGCCAT
AACCATGAGTGATAACACTGCGGCCAACTTACTTCTGACAACGATCGGAGGACCGAAGGAGCTAACCGCT
TTTTTGCACAACATGGGGGATCATGTAACTCGCCTTGATCGTTGGGAACCGGAGCTGAATGAAGCCATAC
CAAACGACGAGCGTGACACCACGATGCCTGTAGCAATGGCAACAACGTTGCGCAAACTATTAACTGGCGA
ACTACTTACTCTAGCTTCCCGGCAACAATTAATAGACTGGATGGAGGCGGATAAAGTTGCAGGACCACTT
CTGCGCTCGGCCCTTCCGGCTGGCTGGTTTATTGCTGATAAATCTGGAGCCGGTGAGCGTGGGTCTCGCG
GTATCATTGCAGCACTGGGGCCAGATGGTAAGCCCTCCCGTATCGTAGTTATCTACACGACGGGGAGTCA
GGCAACTATGGATGAACGAAATAGACAGATCGCTGAGATAGGTGCCTCACTGATTAAGCATTGGTAACTG
TCAGACCAAGTTTACTCATATATACTTTAGATTGATTTAAAACTTCATTTTTAATTTAAAAGGATCTAGG
TGAAGATCCTTTTTGATAATCTCATGACCAAAATCCCTTAACGTGAGTTTTCGTTCCACTGAGCGTCAGA
CCCCGTAGAAAAGATCAAAGGATCTTCTTGAGATCCTTTTTTTCTGCGCGTAATCTGCTGCTTGCAAACA
AAAAAACCACCGCTACCAGCGGTGGTTTGTTTGCCGGATCAAGAGCTACCAACTCTTTTTCCGAAGGTAA
CTGGCTTCAGCAGAGCGCAGATACCAAATACTGTTCTTCTAGTGTAGCCGTAGTTAGGCCACCACTTCAA
GAACTCTGTAGCACCGCCTACATACCTCGCTCTGCTAATCCTGTTACCAGTGGCTGCTGCCAGTGGCGAT
AAGTCGTGTCTTACCGGGTTGGACTCAAGACGATAGTTACCGGATAAGGCGCAGCGGTCGGGCTGAACGG
GGGGTTCGTGCACACAGCCCAGCTTGGAGCGAACGACCTACACCGAACTGAGATACCTACAGCGTGAGCT
ATGAGAAAGCGCCACGCTTCCCGAAGGGAGAAAGGCGGACAGGTATCCGGTAAGCGGCAGGGTCGGAACA
GGAGAGCGCACGAGGGAGCTTCCAGGGGGAAACGCCTGGTATCTTTATAGTCCTGTCGGGTTTCGCCACC
TCTGACTTGAGCGTCGATTTTTGTGATGCTCGTCAGGGGGGCGGAGCCTATGGAAAAACGCCAGCAACGC
GGCCTTTTTACGGTTCCTGGCCTTTTGCTGGCCTTTTGCTCACATGTTCTTTCCTGCGTTATCCCCTGAT
TCTGTGGATAACCGTATTACCGCCTTTGAGTGAGCTGATACCGCTCGCCGCAGCCGAACGACCGAGCGCA
GCGAGTCAGTGAGCGAGGAAGCGGAAGAGCGCCCAATACGCAAACCGCCTCTCCCCGCGCGTTGGCCGAT
TCATTAATGCAGCTGGCACGACAGGTTTCCCGACTGGAAAGCGGGCAGTGAGCGCAACGCAATTAATGTG
AGTTAGCTCACTCATTAGGCACCCCAGGCTTTACACTTTATGCTTCCGGCTCGTATGTTGTGTGGAATTG
TGAGCGGATAACAATTTCACACAGGAAACAGCTATGACCATGATTACGCCAAGCGCGCAATTAACCCTCA
CTAAAGGGAACAAAAGCTGGAGCTGCAAGCTTAATGTAGTCTTATGCAATACTCTTGTAGTCTTGCAACA
TGGTAACGATGAGTTAGCAACATGCCTTACAAGGAGAGAAAAAGCACCGTGCATGCCGATTGGTGGAAGT
AAGGTGGTACGATCGTGCCTTATTAGGAAGGCAACAGACGGGTCTGACATGGATTGGACGAACCACTGAA
TTGCCGCATTGCAGAGATATTGTATTTAAGTGCCTAGCTCGATACATAAACGGGTCTCTCTGGTTAGACC
AGATCTGAGCCTGGGAGCTCTCTGGCTAACTAGGGAACCCACTGCTTAAGCCTCAATAAAGCTTGCCTTG
AGTGCTTCAAGTAGTGTGTGCCCGTCTGTTGTGTGACTCTGGTAACTAGAGATCCCTCAGACCCTTTTAG
TCAGTGTGGAAAATCTCTAGCAGTGGCGCCCGAACAGGGACTTGAAAGCGAAAGGGAAACCAGAGGAGCT
CTCTCGACGCAGGACTCGGCTTGCTGAAGCGCGCACGGCAAGAGGCGAGGGGCGGCGACTGGTGAGTACG
CCAAAAATTTTGACTAGCGGAGGCTAGAAGGAGAGAGATGGGTGCGAGAGCGTCAGTATTAAGCGGGGGA
GAATTAGATCGCGATGGGAAAAAATTCGGTTAAGGCCAGGGGGAAAGAAAAAATATAAATTAAAACATAT
AGTATGGGCAAGCAGGGAGCTAGAACGATTCGCAGTTAATCCTGGCCTGTTAGAAACATCAGAAGGCTGT
AGACAAATACTGGGACAGCTACAACCATCCCTTCAGACAGGATCAGAAGAACTTAGATCATTATATAATA
CAGTAGCAACCCTCTATTGTGTGCATCAAAGGATAGAGATAAAAGACACCAAGGAAGCTTTAGACAAGAT
AGAGGAAGAGCAAAACAAAAGTAAGACCACCGCACAGCAAGCGGCCGCTGATCTTCAGACCTGGAGGAGG
AGATATGAGGGACAATTGGAGAAGTGAATTATATAAATATAAAGTAGTAAAAATTGAACCATTAGGAGTA
GCACCCACCAAGGCAAAGAGAAGAGTGGTGCAGAGAGAAAAAAGAGCAGTGGGAATAGGAGCTTTGTTCC
TTGGGTTCTTGGGAGCAGCAGGAAGCACTATGGGCGCAGCGTCAATGACGCTGACGGTACAGGCCAGACA
ATTATTGTCTGGTATAGTGCAGCAGCAGAACAATTTGCTGAGGGCTATTGAGGCGCAACAGCATCTGTTG
CAACTCACAGTCTGGGGCATCAAGCAGCTCCAGGCAAGAATCCTGGCTGTGGAAAGATACCTAAAGGATC
AACAGCTCCTGGGGATTTGGGGTTGCTCTGGAAAACTCATTTGCACCACTGCTGTGCCTTGGAATGCTAG
TTGGAGTAATAAATCTCTGGAACAGATTTGGAATCACACGACCTGGATGGAGTGGGACAGAGAAATTAAC
AATTACACAAGCTTAATACACTCCTTAATTGAAGAATCGCAAAACCAGCAAGAAAAGAATGAACAAGAAT
TATTGGAATTAGATAAATGGGCAAGTTTGTGGAATTGGTTTAACATAACAAATTGGCTGTGGTATATAAA
ATTATTCATAATGATAGTAGGAGGCTTGGTAGGTTTAAGAATAGTTTTTGCTGTACTTTCTATAGTGAAT
AGAGTTAGGCAGGGATATTCACCATTATCGTTTCAGACCCACCTCCCAACCCCGAGGGGACCCAGAGAGG
GCCTATTTCCCATGATTCCTTCATATTTGCATATACGATACAAGGCTGTTAGAGAGATAATTAGAATTAA
TTTGACTGTAAACACAAAGATATTAGTACAAAATACGTGACGTAGAAAGTAATAATTTCTTGGGTAGTTT
GCAGTTTTAAAATTATGTTTTAAAATGGACTATCATATGCTTACCGTAACTTGAAAGTATTTCGATTTCT
TGGCTTTATATATCTTGTGGAAAGGACGAAACACCGGGGGATGATTGAGTCTAACAGTTTTAGAGCTAGA
AATAGCAAGTTAAAATAAGGCTAGTCCGTTATCAACTTGAAAAAGTGGCACCGAGTCGGTGCTTTTTTAA
GCTTGGCGTAACTAGATCTTGAGACAAATGGCAGTATTCATCCACAATTTTAAAAGAAAAGGGGGGATTG
GGGGGTACAGTGCAGGGGAAAGAATAGTAGACATAATAGCAACAGACATACAAACTAAAGAATTACAAAA
ACAAATTACAAAAATTCAAAATTTTCGGGTTTATTACAGGGACAGCAGAGATCCACTTTGGCGCCGGCTC
GAGGGGG
Features (pLannotate 1.2.2; 29 found; start..end, strand, type, name):
     14..80      +  CDS            small t antigen (fragment): SV40 (simian virus 40) small t antigen
    106..317     +  promoter       EF-1α core promoter: core promoter for human elongation factor EF-1α
    318..1256    +  intron         EF-1α intron A: intron upstream of the start codon of human EF-1α
   1278..1877    +  CDS            PuroR (fragment): puromycin N-acetyltransferase; pac from Streptomyces; confers resistance to puromycin
   1893..2481    +  misc_feature   WPRE: woodchuck hepatitis virus posttranscriptional regulatory element
   2532..2551    +  misc_feature   cPPT/CTS (fragment): central polypurine tract and central termination sequence of HIV-1
   2553..2786    +  LTR            3' LTR (ΔU3): self-inactivating 3' long terminal repeat (LTR) from HIV-1
   2864..2985    +  polyA_signal   SV40 poly(A) signal: SV40 polyadenylation signal
   3025..3160    +  rep_origin     SV40 ori: SV40 origin of replication
   3181..3199    -  promoter       T7 promoter: promoter for bacteriophage T7 RNA polymerase
   3207..3362    +  CDS            lacZα (fragment): LacZα fragment of β-galactosidase; lacZ fragment
   3367..3795    +  rep_origin     f1 ori (sequence partly withheld): f1 bacteriophage origin of replication; arrow indicates direction of (+) strand synthesis
   3848..3952    +  promoter       AmpR promoter: bla
   3953..4813    +  CDS            AmpR: β-lactamase; bla; confers resistance to ampicillin, carbenicillin, and related antibiotics
   4984..5572    +  rep_origin     ori: high-copy-number ColE1/pMB1/pBR322/pUC origin of replication
   5755..5847    +  CDS            lacI (fragment): lac repressor; lacI; The lac repressor binds to the lac operator to inhibit transcription in E. coli. This inhibition can be relieved by adding lactose or isopropyl-β-D-thiogalactopyranoside (IPTG).
   5860..5881    +  protein_bind   CAP binding site: CAP binding activates transcription in the presence of cAMP. E. coli catabolite activator protein
   5896..5926    +  promoter       lac promoter: promoter for the E. coli lac operon
   5934..5950    +  protein_bind   lac operator: The lac repressor binds to the lac operator to inhibit transcription in E. coli. This inhibition can be relieved by adding lactose or isopropyl-β-D-thiogalactopyranoside (IPTG). lac repressor encoded by lacI
   5995..6013    +  promoter       T3 promoter: promoter for bacteriophage T3 RNA polymerase
   6041..6267    +  promoter       RSV promoter: Rous sarcoma virus enhancer/promoter
   6268..6448    +  LTR            5' LTR (truncated): truncated 5' long terminal repeat (LTR) from HIV-1
   6495..6620    +  misc_feature   HIV-1 Ψ: packaging signal of human immunodeficiency virus type 1
   6604..6967    +  CDS            HIV-1 gag (fragment): gag protein from human immunodeficiency virus 1; gag
   7113..7346    +  misc_feature   RRE: The Rev response element (RRE) of HIV-1 allows for Rev-dependent mRNA export from the nucleus to the cytoplasm.
   7723..7749    +  CDS            Rev (fragment): human immunodeficiency virus 1 (HIV-1) Rev protein; rev; enhances nuclear export of unspliced and incompletely spliced viral mRNAs
   7753..7993    +  promoter       U6 promoter: RNA polymerase III promoter for human U6 snRNA
   8023..8098    +  misc_RNA       gRNA scaffold: guide RNA scaffold for the Streptococcus pyogenes CRISPR/Cas9 system
   8154..8271    +  misc_feature   cPPT/CTS: central polypurine tract and central termination sequence of HIV-1
