[The description below was written by a language model from this plasmid's Addgene catalogue record and pLannotate feature annotations shown in this document.]
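Description:
DLG3 gRNA (BRDN0001147306) is a third-generation lentiviral transfer plasmid built on the lentiGuide-Puro backbone that expresses a single guide RNA against human DLG3 (also known as SAP102 or NEDLG). According to the depositor, the guide was designed against three DLG3 reference transcripts, and the clone is associated with a human kinome gRNA library. The plasmid is maintained in E. coli through a high-copy ColE1/pUC-type origin with ampicillin selection (AmpR), and the backbone also carries an f1 origin, an SV40 origin and leftover lac, T7 and T3 cloning-vector elements.

The viral genome is transcribed from an RSV promoter fused to a truncated HIV-1 5' LTR, which makes packaging Tat-independent. It continues through the Ψ packaging signal with a partial gag sequence, the Rev response element and a cPPT/CTS, and ends in a self-inactivating ΔU3 3' LTR followed by an SV40 polyadenylation signal. Two expression units sit between the LTRs. A human U6 RNA polymerase III promoter drives the DLG3-specific spacer joined to the Streptococcus pyogenes Cas9 guide scaffold. An EF-1α promoter with its intron A drives the puromycin N-acetyltransferase gene, followed by a WPRE to boost transcript expression, so that transduced mammalian cells can be selected with puromycin.

The plasmid does not encode Cas9. It is meant to be packaged into lentivirus and delivered to cells that already express Cas9 or that receive it from a companion vector such as lentiCas9-Blast, for disruption of DLG3. The cloning method is not recorded.
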