Addgene plasmid #76156: DLG3 gRNA (BRDN0001147306)
Purpose: 3rd generation lentiviral gRNA plasmid targeting human DLG3
Depositing lab: John Doench & David Root. Depositing organization: Broad Institute. Publication: Optimized sgRNA design to maximize activity and minimize off-target effects of CRISPR-Cas9. Doench JG, Fusi N, Sullender M, Hegde M, Vaimberg EW, Donovan KF, Smith I, Tothova Z, Wilen C, Orchard R, Virgin HW, Listgarten J, Root DE. Nat Biotechnol. 2016 Jan 18. doi: 10.1038/nbt.3437. PubMed 26780180.
Backbone
  Vector backbone: lentiGuide-Puro
  Backbone manufacturer: Zhang Lab (Addgene plasmid # 52963)
  Vector type: Mammalian Expression, Lentiviral, CRISPR
  Selectable markers: Puromycin
Growth in bacteria
  Bacterial resistance: Ampicillin, 100 μg/mL
  Growth temperature: 37°C
  Growth strain: DH5alpha
  Copy number: High Copy
Gene/Insert
  Gene/Insert name: DLG3 (alt names: DLG3; NM_001166278.1)
  gRNA/shRNA sequence: GGGGATGATTGAGTCTAACA
  Species: H. sapiens (human)
  Entrez Gene: DLG3 (a.k.a. MRX, MRX90, NEDLG, PPP1R82, SAP102, XLID90, XLMR)
  Promoter: hU6
  Cloning method: Unknown
  Sequencing primers: 5′ U6-F; 3′ pS2-R
Terms and licenses: Academic/Nonprofit Terms; Industry Terms: Not Available to Industry
Depositor comments: The gRNA was designed to target the following Genbank reference sequence(s): NM_001166278.1,NM_020730.2,NM_021120.3. Note that this plasmid does NOT contain Cas9. It should be used in conjunction with lentiCas9-Blast (Addgene #52962) or otherwise with cell lines already expressing Cas9. Browse the full kinome gRNA library at http://www.addgene.org/pooled-library/broadgpp-human-kinome/ or visit http://www.broadinstitute.org/rnai/public/ for detailed protocols and information.
How to cite: DLG3 gRNA (BRDN0001147306) was a gift from John Doench & David Root (Addgene plasmid # 76156 ; http://n2t.net/addgene:76156 ; RRID:Addgene_76156)
