>Addgene plasmid #76156 | DLG3 gRNA (BRDN0001147306) | depositor partial sequence | sequence record 143616 | Target Sequence
GGGGATGATTGAGTCTAACA
