>Addgene plasmid #76156 | DLG3 gRNA (BRDN0001147306) | addgene partial sequence | sequence record 185295 | hU6-F
AGAAAGTAATAATTTCTTGGGTAGTTTGCAGTTTTAAAATTATGTTTTAAAATGGACTATCATATGCTTA
CCGTAACTTGAAAGTATTTCGATTTCTTGGCTTTATATATCTTGTGGAAAGGACGAAACACCGGGGGATG
ATTGAGTCTAACAGTTTTAGAGCTAGAAATAGCAAGTTAAAATAAGGCTAGTCCGTTATCAACTTGAAAA
AGTGGCACCGAGTCGGTGCTTTTTTAAGCTTGGCGTAACTAGATCTTGAGACAAATGGCAGTATTCATCC
ACAATTTTAAAAGAAAAGGGGGGATTGGGGGGTACAGTGCAGGGGAAAGAATAGTAGACATAATAGCAAC
AGACATACAAACTAAAGAATTACAAAAACAAATTACAAAAATTCAAAATTTTCGGGTTTATTACAGGGAC
AGCAGAGATCCACTTTGGCGCCGGCTCGAGGGGGCCCGGGTGCAAAGATGGATAAAGTTTTAAACAGAGA
GGAATCTTTGCAGCTAATGGACCTTCTAGGTCTTGAAAGGAGTGGGAATTGGCTCCGGTGCCCGTCAGTG
GGCAGAGCGC
